Addgene plasmid #140464: pCMV R-CEPIA3mt
Purpose: Red fluorescent indicator for calcium imaging in the mitochondria (low affinity variant)
Depositing lab: Masamitsu Iino. Depositing organization: Nihon University School of Medicine. Publication: Red fluorescent CEPIA indicators for visualization of Ca(2+) dynamics in mitochondria. Kanemaru K, Suzuki J, Taiko I, Iino M. Sci Rep. 2020 Feb 18;10(1):2835. doi: 10.1038/s41598-020-59707-8. PubMed 32071363.
Backbone
  Vector backbone: pCMV/myc/mito
  Backbone manufacturer: Invitrogen
  Backbone size w/o insert (bp): 4799
  Total vector size (bp): 6404
  Modifications to backbone: Duplicate mitochondria targeting sequence.
  Vector type: Mammalian Expression
Growth in bacteria
  Bacterial resistance: Ampicillin, 100 μg/mL
  Growth temperature: 37°C
  Growth strain: DH5alpha
  Copy number: High Copy
Gene/Insert
  Gene/Insert name: R-CEPIA3mt
  Species: Synthetic
  Insert size (bp): 1608
  Tag / fusion protein: Myc (C terminal on insert)
  Cloning method: Restriction Enzyme; 5′ cloning site BamHI (not destroyed); 3′ cloning site XbaI (not destroyed)
  Sequencing primers: 5′ cgcaaatgggcggtaggcgtg; 3′ tagaaggcacagtcgagg
Terms and licenses: Academic/Nonprofit Terms; Industry Terms: Not Available to Industry
How to cite: pCMV R-CEPIA3mt was a gift from Masamitsu Iino (Addgene plasmid # 140464 ; http://n2t.net/addgene:140464 ; RRID:Addgene_140464)
