[The description below was written by a language model from this plasmid's Addgene catalogue record and pLannotate feature annotations shown in this document.]
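Description:
pCMV R-CEPIA3mt is a mammalian expression plasmid built on the Invitrogen pCMV/myc/mito backbone. It encodes a red fluorescent, genetically encoded calcium indicator targeted to the mitochondria, and the record describes it as the low-affinity variant. It is propagated in E. coli as a high-copy plasmid through a ColE1/pUC-type origin with ampicillin selection (AmpR under its own bla promoter). An f1 origin is also present. A separate SV40 promoter drives a NeoR/KanR cassette ending in an SV40 poly(A) signal, which would allow G418 selection of transfected mammalian cells. The short "ble" fragment annotated after this cassette is probably residual Tn5-derived sequence rather than a functional marker.

The synthetic R-CEPIA3mt insert, about 1.6 kb, was cloned between BamHI and XbaI. It is transcribed from the CMV immediate-early enhancer/promoter and terminated by the bGH poly(A) signal. The reading frame begins with the COX8 mitochondrial presequence. The catalogue states that the targeting sequence was duplicated, although the automated annotation marks only one copy. Next come leader tags (a His-tag-like fragment, T7 tag, Xpress epitope), then the sensor core. The core consists of a myosin light chain kinase calmodulin-binding peptide, a red fluorescent protein domain and calmodulin. The fluorescent domain is labelled by homology as a HyPerRed fragment, presumably because the two sensors share a related red fluorescent protein scaffold. In this type of sensor, calcium-dependent binding of calmodulin to the peptide changes the fluorescence. A C-terminal Myc tag is recorded in the catalogue but not annotated in the feature table. The construct is used for imaging calcium dynamics within mitochondria of transfected mammalian cells.
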