Features (pLannotate 1.2.2; 19 found; start..end, strand, type, name):
      1..377     +  enhancer       CMV enhancer: human cytomegalovirus immediate early enhancer
    379..582     +  promoter       CMV promoter: human cytomegalovirus (CMV) immediate early promoter
    625..698     +  CDS            COX8 presequence (fragment): mitochondrial presequence of human cytochrome c oxidase subunit VIII (Rizutto et al., 1989)
    835..855     +  CDS            capTEV™ (fragment): composite tag for in vivo biotinylation, TEV protease cleavage, and 6xHis tagging
    856..888     +  CDS            T7 tag (gene 10 leader): leader peptide from bacteriophage T7 gene 10 promotes efficient translation in E. coli
    892..915     +  CDS            Xpress™ tag: Xpress™ epitope tag, including an enterokinase recognition and cleavage site
    943..999     +  CDS            calmodulin-binding peptide: calmodulin-binding peptide from avian smooth muscle myosin light chain kinase
   1005..1731    +  CDS            HyPerRed (fragment): red fluorescent genetically encoded indicator for H2O2 ()
   1737..2178    +  CDS            calmodulin (fragment): calcium-binding protein
   2259..2466    +  polyA_signal   bGH poly(A) signal: bovine growth hormone polyadenylation signal
   2487..2508    +  promoter       SV40 promoter (fragment): SV40 enhancer and early promoter
   2529..2957    +  rep_origin     f1 ori (sequence partly withheld): f1 bacteriophage origin of replication; arrow indicates direction of (+) strand synthesis
   2971..3300    +  promoter       SV40 promoter: SV40 enhancer and early promoter
   3330..4120    +  CDS            NeoR/KanR (fragment): aminoglycoside phosphotransferase from Tn5; aph(3')-II (or nptII); confers resistance to neomycin, kanamycin, and G418 (Geneticin®)
   4141..4299    +  CDS            ble (fragment): BLE_KLEPN - Experimental evidence at protein level: Swiss-Prot protein existence level 1. Binding protein with a strong affinity to the bleomycin family of antibiotics. Binds to CL990; an antimitotic-antibiotic compound. From Klebsiella pneumoniae.
   4294..4415    +  polyA_signal   SV40 poly(A) signal: SV40 polyadenylation signal
   4619..5207    -  rep_origin     ori: high-copy-number ColE1/pMB1/pBR322/pUC origin of replication
   5378..6238    -  CDS            AmpR: β-lactamase; bla; confers resistance to ampicillin, carbenicillin, and related antibiotics
   6239..6343    -  promoter       AmpR promoter: bla
>Addgene plasmid #140464 | pCMV R-CEPIA3mt | addgene full sequence | sequence record 296218 | Addgene NGS Result
ACATTGATTATTGAGTAGTTATTAATAGTAATCAATTACGGGGTCATTAGTTCATAGCCCATATATGGAG
TTCCGCGTTACATAACTTACGGTAAATGGCCCGCCTGGCTGACCGCCCAACGACCCCCGCCCATTGACGT
CAATAATGACGTATGTTCCCATAGTAACGCCAATAGGGACTTTCCATTGACGTCAATGGGTGGAGTATTT
ACGGTAAACTGCCCACTTGGCAGTACATCAAGTGTATCATATGCCAAGTACGCCCCCTATTGACGTCAAT
GACGGTAAATGGCCCGCCTGGCATTATGCCCAGTACATGACCTTATGGGACTTTCCTACTTGGCAGTACA
TCTACGGTTAGTCATCGCTATTACCATAGTGATGCGGTTTTGGCAGTACATCAATGGGCGTGGATAGCGG
TTTGACTCACGGGGATTTCCAAGTCTCCACCCCATTGACGTCAATGGGAGTTTGTTTTGGCACCAAAATC
AACGGGACTTTCCAAAATGTCGTAACAACTCCGCCCCATTGACGCAAATGGGCGGTAGGCGTGTACGGTG
GGAGGTCTATATAAGCAGAGCTTTCTGGCTAACTAGAGAACCCACTGCTTACTGGCACGTGACCATGTCC
GTCCTGACGCCGCTGCTGCTGCGGGGCTTGACAGGCTCGGCCCGGCGGCTCCCAGTGCCGCGCGCCAAAA
TTCATTCACTGGGGGACCCCATGAGCGTGCTCACCCCACTCCTGCTGCGGGGGCTGACCGGCAGCGCTAG
GCGGCTGCCAGTCCCGCGGGCCAAGATCCACAGTCTCGGCGATCCCGGATCCATGCGGGGTTCTCATCAT
CATCATCATCATGGTATGGCTAGCATGACTGGTGGACAGCAAATGGGTCGGGATCTGTACGACGATGACG
ATAAGGATCTCGCCACCATGGTCGACTCTTCACGTCGTAAGTGGAATAAGGCAGGTCACGCAGTCAGAGC
TATAGGTCGGCTGAGCTCACCCGTGGTTTCCGAGCGGATGTACCCCGAGGACGGCGCCCTGAAGAGCGAG
ATCAAGAAGGGGCTGAGGCTGAAGGACGGCGGCCACTACGCCGCCGAGGTCAAGACCACCTACAAGGCCA
AGAAGCCCGTGCAGCTGCCCGGCGCCTACATCGTCGACATCAAGTTGGACATCGTGTCCCACAACGAGGA
CTACACCATCGTGGAACAGTGCGAACGCGCCGAGGGCCGCCACTCCACCGGCGGCATGGACGAGCTGTAC
AAGGGAGGTACAGGCGGGAGTCTGGTGAGCAAGGGCGAGGAGGATAACATGGCCATCATCAAGGAGTTCA
TGCGCTTCAAGGTGCACATGGAGGGCTCCGTGAACGGCCACGAGTTCGAGATCGAGGGCGAGGGCGAGGG
CCGCCCCTACGAGGCCTTTCAGACCGCTAAGCTGAAGGTGACCAAGGGTGGCCCCCTGCCCTTCGCCTGG
GACATCCTGTCCCCTCAGTTCATGTACGGCTCCAAGGCCTACATTAAGCACCCAGCCGACATCCCCGACT
ACTTCAAGCTGTCCTTCCCCGAGGGCTTCAGGTGGGAGCGCGTGATGAACTTCGAGGACGGCGGCATTAT
TCACGTTAACCAGGACTCCTCCCTGCAGGACGGCGTATTCATCTACAAGGTGAAGCTGCGCGGCACCAAC
TTCCCCCCCGACGGCCCCGTAATGCAGAAGAAGACCATGGGCTGGGAGGCTACGCGTGACCAACTGACTG
AAGAGCAGATCGCAGAATTTAAAGAGGCTTTCTCCCTATTTGACAAGGACGGGGATGGGACGATAACAAC
CAAGGATCTGGGGACGGTGATGCGGTCTCTGGGGCAGAACCCCACAGAAGCAGAGCTCCAGGACATGATC
AATGAAGTAGATGCCGACGGTGACGGCACATTCGACTTCCCTGAGTTCCTGACGATGATGGCAAGAAAAA
TGAATGACACAGACAGTGAAGAGGAAATTAGAGAAGCGTTCCGCGTGTTTGATAAGGACGGCAATGGCTA
CATCGGCGCAGCAGAGCTTCGCCACGTGATGACAGACCTTGGAGAGAAGTTAACAGATGAGGAGGTTGAT
GAAATGATCAGGGTAGCAGACATCGATGGGGATGGTCAGGTAAACTACGAAGAGTTTGTACAAATGATGA
CAGCGAAGGCGGCCGCAGAACAAAAACTCATCTCAGAAGAGGATCTGAATGGGGCCGCATAGTCTAGAAG
CTCGCTGATCAGCCTCGACTGTGCCTTCTAGTTGCCAGCCATCTGTTGTTTGCCCCTCCCCCGTGCCTTC
CTTGACCCTGGAAGGTGCCACTCCCACTGTCCTTTCCTAATAAAATGAGGAAATTGCATCGCATTGTCTG
AGTAGGTGTCATTCTATTCTGGGGGGTGGGGTGGGGCAGGACAGCAAGGGGGAGGATTGGGAAGACAATA
GCAGGCATGCTGGGGATGGCCCGGGCTCTATGGCTTCTGAGGCGGAAAGAACCAGCTGGGGCTCTAGGGG
GTATCCCC
[124 nt withheld, positions 2529-2652]
C
[72 nt withheld, positions 2654-2725]
TCCCCCAAAAAACTTGATTA
[49 nt withheld, positions 2746-2794]
CCTTTGACGTTGGAGTCCACGTTCTTT
[37 nt withheld, positions 2822-2858]
ACCCTATCTCGGTCTATTCTTTTGATTTATAAGGGATTTTGCCGATTTCGGCCTATTGGTTAAAAAATGA
GCTGATTTAACAAAAATTTAACGCGAATTAATTCTGTGGAATGTGTGTCAGTTAGGGTGTGGAAAGTCCC
CAGGCTCCCCAGCAGGCAGAAGTATGCAAAGCATGCATCTCAATTAGTCAGCAACCAGGTGTGGAAAGTC
CCCAGGCTCCCCAGCAGGCAGAAGTATGCAAAGCATGCATCTCAATTAGTCAGCAACCATAGTCCCGCCC
CTAACTCCGCCCATCCCGCCCCTAACTCCGCCCAGTTCCGCCCATTCTCCGCCCCTAGGCTGACTAATTT
TTTTTATTTATGCAGAGGCCGAGGCCGCCTCTGCCTCTGAGCTATTCCAGAAGTAGTGAGGAGGCTTTTT
TGGAGGCCTAGGCTTTTGCAAAAAGCTCCCCCCCCGGGAGGTCCACAATGGTTGAACAAGATGGATTGCA
CGCAGGTTCTCCGGCCGCTTGGGTGGAGAGGCTATTCGGCTATGACTGGGCACAACAGACAATCGGCTGC
TCTGATGCCGCCGTGTTCCGGCTGTCAGCGCAGGGGCGCCCGGTTCTTTTTGTCAAGACCGACCTGTCCG
GTGCCCTGAATGAACTCCAGGACGAGGCAGCGCGGCTATCGTGGCTGGCCACGACGGGCGTTCCTTGCGC
AGCTGTGCTCGACGTTGTCACTGAAGCGGGAAGGGACTGGCTGCTATTGGGCGAAGTGCCGGGGCAGGAT
CTCCTGTCATCTCACCTTGCTCCTGCCGAGAAAGTATCCATCATGGCTGATGCAATGCGGCGGCTGCATA
CGCTTGATCCGGCTACCTGCCCATTCGACCACCAAGCGAAACATCGCATCGAGCGAGCACGTACTCGGAT
GGAAGCCGGTCTTGTCGATCAGGATGATCTGGACGAAGAGCATCAGGGGCTCGCGCCAGCCGAACTGTTC
GCCAGGCTCAAGGCGCGTATGCCCGACGGCGAGGATCTCGTCGTGACTCATGGCGATGCCTGCTTGCCGA
ATATCATGGTGGAAAATGGCCGCTTTTCTGGATTCATCGACTGTGGCCGGCTGGGTGTGGCGGACCGCTA
TCAGGACATAGCGTTGGCTACCCGTGATATTGCTGAAGAGCTTGGCGGCGAATGGGCTGACCGCTTCCTC
GTGCTTTACGGTATCGCCGCTCCCGATTCGCAGCGCATCGCCTTCTATCGCCTTCTTGACGAGTTCTTCT
GAGCGGGACTCTGGGGTTCGAAATGACCGACCAAGCGACGCCCAACCTGCCATCACGAGATTTCGATTCC
ACCGCCGCCTTCTATGAAAGGTTGGGCTTCGGAATCGTTTTCCGGGACGCCGGCTGGATGATCCTCCAGC
GCGGGGATCTCATGCTGGAGTTCTTCGCCCACCCCAACTTGTTTATTGCAGCTTATAATGGTTACAAATA
AAGCAATAGCATCACAAATTTCACAAATAAAGCATTTTTTTCACTGCATTCTAGTTGTGGTTTGTCCAAA
CTCATCAATGTATCTTATCATGTCTGTATACCGTCGATCTTTCCGCTTCCTCGCTCACTGACTCGCTGCG
CTCGGTCGTTCGGCTGCGGCGAGCGGTATCAGCTCACTCAAAGGCGGTAATACGGTTATCCACAGAATCA
GGGGATAACGCAGGAAAGAACATGTGAGCAAAAGGCCAGCAAAAGGCCAGGAACCGTAAAAAGGCCGCGT
TGCTGGCGTTTTTCCATAGGCTCCGCCCCCCTGACGAGCATCACAAAAATCGACGCTCAAGTCAGAGGTG
GCGAAACCCGACAGGACTATAAAGATACCAGGCGTTTCCCCCTGGAAGCTCCCTCGTGCGCTCTCCTGTT
CCGACCCTGCCGCTTACCGGATACCTGTCCGCCTTTCTCCCTTCGGGAAGCGTGGCGCTTTCTCATAGCT
CACGCTGTAGGTATCTCAGTTCGGTGTAGGTCGTTCGCTCCAAGCTGGGCTGTATGCACGAACCCCCCGT
TCAGCCCGACCGCTGCGCCTTATCCGGTAACTATCGTCTTGAGTCCAACCCGGTAAGACACGACTTATCG
CCACTGGCAGCAGCCACTGGTAACAGGATTAGCAGAGCGAGGTATGTAGGCGGTGCTACAGAGTTCTTGA
AGTGGTGGCCTAACTACGGCTACACTAGAAGAACAGTATTTGGTATCTGCGCTCTGCTGAAGCCAGTTAC
CTTCGGAAAAAGAGTTGGTAGCTCTTGATCCGGCAAACAAACCACCGCTGGTAGCGGTGGTTTTTTTGTT
TGCAAGCAGCAGATTACGCGCAGAAAAAAAGGATCTCAAGAAGATCCTTTGATCTTTTCTACGGGGTCTG
ACGCTCAGTGGAACGAAAACTCACGTTAAGGGATTTTGGTCATGAGATTATCAAAAAGGATCTTCACCTA
GATCCTTTTAAATTAAAAATGAAGTTTTAAATCAATCTAAAGTATATATGAGTAAACTTGGTCTGACAGT
TACCAATGCTTAATCAGTGAGGCACCTATCTCAGCGATCTGTCTATTTCGTTCATCCATAGTTGCCTGAC
TCCCCGTCGTGTAGATAACTACGATACGGGAGGGCTTACCATCTGGCCCCAGTGCTGCAATGATACCGCG
AGACCCACGCTCACCGGCTCCAGATTTATCAGCAATAAACCAGCCAGCCGGAAGGGCCGAGCGCAGAAGT
GGTCCTGCAACTTTATCCGCCTCCATCCAGTCTATTAATTGTTGCCGGGAAGCTAGAGTAAGTAGTTCGC
CAGTTAATAGTTTGCGCAACGTTGTTGCCATTGCTACAGGCATCGTGGTGTCACGCTCGTCGTTTGGTAT
GGCTTCATTCAGCTCCGGTTCCCAACGATCAAGGCGAGTTACATGATCCCCCATGTTGTGCAAAAAAGCG
GTTAGCTCCTTCGGTCCTCCGATCGTTGTCAGAAGTAAGTTGGCCGCAGTGTTATCACTCATGGTTATGG
CAGCACTGCATAATTCTCTTACTGTCATGCCATCCGTAAGATGCTTTTCTGTGACTGGTGAGTACTCAAC
CAAGTCATTCTGAGAATAGTGTATGCGGCGACCGAGTTGCTCTTGCCCGGCGTCAATACGGGATAATACC
GCGCCACATAGCAGAACTTTAAAAGTGCTCATCATTGGAAAACGTTCTTCGGGGCGAAAACTCTCAAGGA
TCTTACCGCTGTTGAGATCCAGTTCGATGTAACCCACTCGGGCACCCAACTGATCTTCAGCATCTTTTAC
TTTCACCAGCGTTTCTGGGTGAGCAAAAACAGGAAGGCAAAATGCCGCAAAAAAGGGAATAAGGGCGACA
CGGAAATGTTGAATACTCATACTCTTCCTTTTTCAATATTATTGAAGCATTTATCAGGGTTATTGTCTCA
TGAGCGGATACATATTTGAATGTATTTAGAAAAATAAACAAATAGGGGTTCCGCGCACATTTCCCCGAAA
AGTGCCACCTGACGTCAGATCGACGGATCGGGAGATCGGTACCGAATTC
